Addgene plasmid #109601: actc1b-mKate2-rab14l
Purpose: Muscle specific zebrafish expression of mKate2 fused to rab14l
Depositing lab: Rob Parton. Depositing organization: University of Queensland, Institute for Molecular Bioscience. Publication: In vivo cell biological screening identifies an endocytic capture mechanism for T-tubule formation. Hall TE, Martel N, Ariotti N, Xiong Z, Lo HP, Ferguson C, Rae J, Lim YW, Parton RG. Nat Commun. 2020 Jul 24;11(1):3711. doi: 10.1038/s41467-020-17486-w. PubMed 32709891.
Backbone
  Vector backbone: pDONR p2R-p3
  Vector type: Zebrafish plasmids
Growth in bacteria
  Bacterial resistance: Ampicillin, 100 μg/mL
  Growth temperature: 37°C
  Growth strain: DH5alpha
  Copy number: High Copy
Gene/Insert
  Gene/Insert name: rab14l
  Species: D. rerio (zebrafish)
  Entrez Gene: rab14l (a.k.a. zgc:63643)
  Tag / fusion protein: mKate2 (N terminal on insert)
  Cloning method: Gateway Cloning
Terms and licenses: Academic/Nonprofit Terms; Industry Terms: Not Available to Industry
How to cite: actc1b-mKate2-rab14l was a gift from Rob Parton (Addgene plasmid # 109601 ; http://n2t.net/addgene:109601 ; RRID:Addgene_109601)
