[The description below was written by a language model from this plasmid's Addgene catalogue record and pLannotate feature annotations shown in this document.]
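Description:
actc1b-mKate2-rab14l is a zebrafish expression plasmid assembled by multisite Gateway cloning to produce a red fluorescent Rab GTPase fusion specifically in muscle. The catalogue lists pDONR P2R-P3 as the backbone, which is the donor vector for the 3' entry element. However, both sequence records (about 9.6 kb and essentially identical apart from their start point) show a finished recombined expression clone in a pBluescript-like, ampicillin-resistant backbone. It carries a high-copy ColE1/pUC origin, an AmpR cassette, an M13 ori fragment and lac/T3 promoter remnants. A short match to medaka tyrosinase lies next to the cassette. Such matches are typical of Tol2 transposon arms found in zebrafish destination vectors, but Tol2 elements are not annotated, so this remains an inference.

The payload is arranged in the order attB4, attB1, attB2, attB3. The roughly 4 kb interval between attB4 and attB1 has no meaningful annotation (only a tiny, probably spurious copia promoter hit). From the plasmid name and stated purpose, this interval presumably holds the zebrafish actc1b (cardiac alpha-actin 1b) promoter that confers muscle-specific expression. The mKate2 coding sequence sits between attB1 and attB2. It is followed across the attB2 scar by the zebrafish rab14l open reading frame, which the annotation tool identified by homology to human RAB14, a GTPase involved in Golgi-to-endosome trafficking. This places the monomeric red fluorescent protein at the N terminus of the Rab. An SV40 polyadenylation signal lies downstream of attB3.

The plasmid is used to image rab14l localisation in zebrafish muscle fibres in vivo. It was deposited with a cell biological screen that investigated the membrane trafficking mechanisms behind T-tubule formation.
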