Features (pLannotate 1.2.2; 21 found; start..end, strand, type, name):
      7..228     -  rep_origin     M13 ori (fragment) (sequence partly withheld): M13 bacteriophage origin of replication; arrow indicates direction of (+) strand synthesis
    228..515     +  CDS            tyr (fragment) (sequence partly withheld): TYRO_ORYLA - Also known as tyro. Experimental evidence at transcript level: Swiss-Prot protein existence level 2. This is a copper-containing oxidase that functions in the formation of pigments such as melanins and other polyphenolic compounds. From Oryzias latipes (Japanese rice fish) (Japanese killifish).
   1097..1117    +  protein_bind   attB4: mutant version of attB; core recombination site for the Gateway® BP reaction BP Clonase™
   2025..2041    -  promoter       copia promoter (fragment): strong promoter from the Drosophila transposable element copia (Sinclair et al., 1986)
   5093..5113    +  protein_bind   attB1: mutant version of attB; core recombination site for the Gateway® BP reaction BP Clonase™
   5123..5818    +  CDS            mKate2: mKate2 is a basic (constitutively fluorescent) red fluorescent protein published in 2009, derived from Entacmaea quadricolor. It is reported to be a rapidly-maturing monomer with moderate acid sensitivity.
   5820..5844    -  protein_bind   attB2: mutant version of attB; recombination site for the Gateway® BP reaction BP Clonase™
   5846..6487    +  CDS            RAB14: RAB14_HUMAN - Experimental evidence at protein level: Swiss-Prot protein existence level 1. Involved in membrane trafficking between the Golgi complex and endosomes during early embryonic development. Regulates the Golgi to endosome transport of FGFR-containing vesicles during early development, a key process for developing basement membrane and epiblast and primitive endoderm lineages during early postimplantation development. May act by modulating the kinesin KIF16B-cargo association to endosomes (By similarity). Regulates, together with its guanine nucleotide exchange factor DENND6A, the sp
   6497..6517    -  protein_bind   attB3: mutant version of attB; core recombination site for the Gateway® BP reaction BP Clonase™
   6521..6541    +  CDS            lacZα (fragment): LacZα fragment of β-galactosidase; lacZ fragment
   6557..6691    -  polyA_signal   SV40 poly(A) signal: SV40 polyadenylation signal
   6714..6797    -  CDS            large T antigen (fragment): large T antigen from SV40 (simian virus 40)
   7363..7403    -  misc_feature   MCS (fragment): pBluescript multiple cloning site
   7416..7434    -  promoter       T3 promoter: promoter for bacteriophage T3 RNA polymerase
   7479..7495    -  protein_bind   lac operator: The lac repressor binds to the lac operator to inhibit transcription in E. coli. This inhibition can be relieved by adding lactose or isopropyl-β-D-thiogalactopyranoside (IPTG). lac repressor encoded by lacI
   7503..7533    -  promoter       lac promoter: promoter for the E. coli lac operon
   7548..7569    -  protein_bind   CAP binding site: CAP binding activates transcription in the presence of cAMP. E. coli catabolite activator protein
   7582..7674    -  CDS            lacI (fragment): lac repressor; lacI; The lac repressor binds to the lac operator to inhibit transcription in E. coli. This inhibition can be relieved by adding lactose or isopropyl-β-D-thiogalactopyranoside (IPTG).
   7857..8445    -  rep_origin     ori: high-copy-number ColE1/pMB1/pBR322/pUC origin of replication
   8616..9476    -  CDS            AmpR: β-lactamase; bla; confers resistance to ampicillin, carbenicillin, and related antibiotics
   9477..9581    -  promoter       AmpR promoter: bla
>Addgene plasmid #109601 | actc1b-mKate2-rab14l | depositor full sequence | sequence record 206538 | Full Sequence
CCACCTAAATTGTAAGCGTTAATATTTTGTTAAAATTCGCGTTAAATTTTTGTTAAATCAGCTCATTTTT
TAACCAATAGGCCGAAATCGGCAAAATCCCTTATAAATCAAAAGAATAGACCGAGATAGGGT
[37 nt withheld, positions 133-169]
AAAGAACGTGGACTCCAACGTCAAAGG
[32 nt withheld, positions 197-228]
GCTGGCTAAGAACTCATCAGCCTCCCCGGTCCATCTACCCACGTACCAATGCACCAATTGGCCACAATGA
CGGCTACTACATGGTGCCATTCCTTCCTCTTTATAGGAATGGAGACTACCTCCTGTCCAACAAGGCTCTT
GGATACGAGTACGCCTACCTGTTGGACCCAGGTCATTGCACAACACCAGAAATGCCCTCTGATCTGCAAA
AGACGTGAATATCTGTTCAGACACCCATATCCACTCTGTTCCACACAGGTCAGAGGTTTGTCCAGGAGTT
CTTGACAGAGGTGTAAAAAGTACTCAAAAATTTTACTCAAGTGAAAGTACAAGTACTTAGGGAAAATTTT
ACTCAATTAAAAGTAAAAGTATCTGGCTAGAATCTTACTTGAGTAAAAGTAAAAAAGTACTCCATTAAAA
TTGTACTTGAGTATTAAGGAAGTAAAAGTAAAAGCAAGAAAGAAAACTAGAGATTCTTGTTTAAGCTTTT
AATCTCAAAAAACATTAAATGAAATGCATACAAGGTTTTATCCTGCTTTAGAACTGTTTGTATTTAATTA
TCAAACTATAAGACAGACAATCTAATGCCAGTACACGCTACTCAAAGTTGTAAAACCTCAGATTTAACTT
CAGTAGAAGCTGATTCTCAAAATTGTTAGTGTCAAGCCTAGCTCTTTTGGGGCTGAAAAGCAATCCTGCA
GTGCTGAAAAGCCTCTCACAGGCAGCCGATGCGGGAAGAGGTGTATTAGTCTTGATAGAGAGGCTGCAAA
TAGCAGGAAACGTGAGCAGAGACTCCCTGGTGTCTGAAACACAGGCCAGATGGGCCCTCGAGCAGGAAAC
AGCTATGACCATGATTACGCCAAGCTATCAACTTTGTATAGAAAAGTTGGCACGCGCAGATTCCGTGTGG
GCCTGGTAATATCTTACCATTTTAAGCTATTTTAAGATTAGGGAAAAAAATTAAATAAAACTACTTTAAA
ATTACTTTCCTTAAAAAGCAACATATTTATTTAGTTTTTGTTTAACTGGCTCAAGATTGTAATATTTTAC
TTTTACATGTTTTTTTTAAGTACCTAAATGTGTTCAAAAGTAAAGTATGTTATTGTTTTTTTTTTTTTAA
TGTTAGCTAAGCTTTAAATTGTAATATATTACTTTTAAAAGTGACTTTTTAAAAATGTAAATAAAAAAGT
AACTATAAATGTGTAATGCATGTTATTTCTGTGGGTTTTTTAATTTTCATCTCAACTGGGCTTACAATTT
TAACATAATAAAAATCAAATCAAATCAAATCAGGCCCTTATTTGTCACATACACTCTTGTATACTGAAAT
AAACTAAATGTTGAGAAAAATTTAAATACACCAAAATAACGCATACCTTTTTTGTAATTACCTAAGTAAA
ACATTTAGTTCCTTTTTTAAGTGACTCAAGATTGTAATCTATTAATTGTAAAAGATAAAACTAGTGATCA
ATCTGACGTGCTTCTATGCAGCCTGTGAGATTAATTGTGATGTTTAATTATTAAACAATTTAAATGGATC
AAACATTTCACATGTGCTTATTGTGTCCAACAAAACCAGCAGAAGCACTTAAAAATATTGCATGACAACA
TGAGTTTTTAATGTAAATTATATATACTTCCTAAACGAAGTTAATCATATTTTCTAAAATAATAATGTCA
TTGAAATATTTAAATAAATGATAANCTTTAGTTGATTCAACATAAAATTGAAAGCAATAAGGACTTTTTT
TTTTTTACAGCGGTGAAGCAAAAGCNTGNAAATAATCATATAAATATAATAAATAAATAAATAAAATAAT
GGTTCTTGGTGCAAATATGAACACTTTAAATAAATATAGAATAAATATGATCAATAAGTCATAACGACGT
GTTTTATGTTGATTATAATTTAAACATGTTTCTAACGCAAGTTTTAAAAACTGTTTTAAAGTATTATTTT
AAGTTATAAGATCAATTTGACTCAACATTTTGTAGTGAAAATATGTTGTGTAAAATTAATATAATATACA
CTATAAAAATGCAAGGTTCCACACAATTCATTCATGTTGTCCCAACACAAATCGATTAAGTTAACAAATA
TATGTGGATTGAACATAAAAAATTAAGTTGTCCCAATGAAATCTCAAGAATTGTGTTGTTTCAGCTCATT
TTAAATAAGTAGTTTTAACAAGTAAAAAATAACATATTTTTGAGTGTGTATATATATATATTTATATATT
ACAAAATATAATAATATAAAATGTAAAAGATATAAACCATGCTACATATATTTAAGAGCTATTTTGCACA
TTACTTTTTTGCAAGCCATTTGAGTGTTTTTTTACAAATATATATTAGCTAAATATACAATATCTTAAAT
ATACAATTAATCAGACATGCAAAAAATGCATTTAACCTACATAAAAATACATGATCAACATATGTTTTAT
GCTGATTACAACTAAATCAAACGTAATGAAATTAATTTATAAAAGCGATTTAAATATGTCAATATTTTAA
GTTAAAATCACTTGAAACCTACTATAAATGAACTTAAATTTAAAAAATCTCCTTTAATTCCAATGCAGCA
CTGTTGTTTTTTCAGCTGAGGACCCCCGGTGCAGATGGTTGGCCCCCGGCCCGCTATTCTAAGGAAGCCT
TTCTTAATTTTAGGGCGGCGCTGCATGCGCTCAGATCAGATTCACGGGTGGAGAGGGTTATTTTCTCTTT
TTTATTTTTTCTTGCCTGCTCATATTTGGGCCTGTGTGAACCCCAGGCTCCGCCTCGGCCCCCAGGAGCC
GCTCTTATTTAAAGGGGATCCTCGCCTTCAGTCTTCGTCCCAGTGGAAGCATCAGTCTTGTGATAACAAC
TTGGTGAGTCCTACAGACCAGCGCTCGACTCTAGGCTTTAAATGCATTGATTTCTCTGGATTAGCTACCG
GGAGAGTTTTAACTTTGCTTATTAGTCTTGTGCTTGAACTGCTAGGTTTAAAGAGGGTTTTCTCTAATGC
ATGCATGAAGCGACAGCTGAAAACCAGAAATAGAGCGTTTGTCCTCCTGTTAAACTCTAGCCTTTCTTTG
GCATTTGTCAGTCCGAGTCTTCAGCTGCCGGCAGGAGATTGGGTTTCAGTAACACTTGCTGAGCACAAAC
TACACGTGCTTCCTTCAGATTTAATTCATTATTAATCATTCTAGATTTAAATGATCTTCTTACTCATTGC
TGATTATTTTAGCCTTGCGGAGCAGATTAAATGAGCACGTGTTTATTAAGATTGATTTAAATATAATTAA
TATTTCACCACTGTAGTTTTAAAATTGCCTTCTAAGTCATGGTTGATTTTTAATAGGTATCGGCTCTAAT
TAGATTACTATTTTGGTTTTTAAATGTTATTTCTATTTCATTTGTAGGCTCGTTTTTAATGTGATTTTAT
TAGATTCTAGTTTTAAAATCATCTTTTAGCCTTACTGAGCAGACTGAATGAACATGTTTCATTAAGATTA
ACTTCATTATAGTTAATTATTTAATCATTCTAGTGGATTATAAATCAGCTCTATTTAAATTGATTGTCGT
GTTTATTTCTATTTGATTTTTGATTATTTTTTAAGGTCGTTTTTATGTGATTTTTCCCCGATTCTAATTT
TAAACTAATTGTTTGATTTTTATATGATTCGACTCTTTTTAAATGAATTGTTTTGCTTTTTTTATTGAGC
ATATATATATATTATACAATTTCAATCAACAATTGTTGTGCTTTTTAAATGTTGTTTCTATTTCATTTCT
AGGGTCGATTTTATTCGATTCTAGTTTTAAAATCGTGATTTCTAACTCCTAACCTTACTGAGCAGACTGA
ATGAACATGTTTCATCAAGATTAACTTCATTATAGTTAATTATTGAATCGGGCTAGTGGTTTATAAATCA
GCTCTATTATAAATTAATTGTCATCATTATTTCTATTTAATTTTTATTATTTTTTTAGGATTATTTTTAA
GGGATTTTTTTCACGTTCTAGTTTTAAACTCAATGCTCATTACTGCTCACCCTTGCTGAGCAGTCTTTCG
TTAAGATTAAATTAATTAATAACCCATTCTAGTTTTAAAACAGTGTCTTAAGGCATAGCTGATATTTTAC
AAGTTTACTATTTAATATATCTCCATTTCTTTTTTTAGGGTCGATTTCATCTGATTTGATTAATTTTTAT
TATCTTCACTAAGCTTTTTGTTCTAGGTTTTATTCTCAGTATTATTACTGTTATATTTGAACTGAATTTC
TCCTCATAGTTTATTCATTTTATTTATTTATTTTTTGTTTATTCGCTATTTTGTATTTTAGTTTTTAATT
AGAAATTTTATTAGAATCGTTTTGAACTAGTTTTTATGCACTCTAACATTAATATTAAATCATAACTATT
ATTTTTATTATAATTTATTTGTGTTTATCTTTTTGTGTAGCTTTCATGTGTTTTTATTTTAGTTTTATTA
TGTTTGCATTGAATTTTTTGGACTAGTTTATATAACGATATACAGAAAAGCCATGACAACAAATGTTTTT
ATAATACCTATTAAGTATAAGCTAATCAGATTTCCACTATTCTGTTCAAAGTTAACATTATTAGCCATTC
TGATGGATCATTTGACATTTGTCATATGTCTTTATGAACACTGCTCTTTCAGATGCCACTTTTAAAGCTG
TTTTTTACAGTAAATGAACGTTTATTATTATGACATTATTTCCTAAGGCCTCTAGAGTACAGCAGGATGT
GGCGTGTGCATTACTGTGTAATTATGCTGACTGTAAATGTGCATTTATAGACTGTCAGCATGTCTGACTG
TGCGCTGTTGTGATTTGTCCTGCACAGACCAAGGCAAGTTTGTACAAAAAAGCAGGCTGCCACCATGGTG
AGCGAGCTGATTAAGGAGAACATGCACATGAAGCTGTACATGGAGGGCACCGTGAACAACCACCACTTCA
AGTGCACATCCGAGGGCGAAGGCAAGCCCTACGAGGGCACCCAGACCATGAGAATCAAGGCGGTCGAGGG
CGGCCCTCTCCCCTTCGCCTTCGACATCCTGGCTACCAGCTTCATGTACGGCAGCAAAACCTTCATCAAC
CACACCCAGGGCATCCCCGACTTCTTTAAGCAGTCCTTCCCCGAGGGCTTCACATGGGAGAGAGTCACCA
CATACGAAGACGGGGGCGTGCTGACCGCTACCCAGGACACCAGCCTCCAGGACGGCTGCCTCATCTACAA
CGTCAAGATCAGAGGGGTGAACTTCCCATCCAACGGCCCTGTGATGCAGAAGAAAACACTCGGCTGGGAG
GCCTCCACCGAGACCCTGTACCCCGCTGACGGCGGCCTGGAAGGCAGAGCCGACATGGCCCTGAAGCTCG
TGGGCGGGGGCCACCTGATCTGCAACTTGAAGACCACATACAGATCCAAGAAACCCGCTAAGAACCTCAA
GATGCCCGGCGTCTACTATGTGGACAGAAGACTGGAAAGAATCAAGGAGGCCGACAAAGAGACCTACGTC
GAGCAGCACGAGGTGGCTGTGGCCAGATACTGCGACCTCCCTAGCAAACTGGGGCACAGAGACCCAGCTT
TCTTGTACAAAGTGGTGGCCACTGCACCTTACAACTACTCCTACATCTTCAAGTACATCATCATTGGTGA
TATGGGTGTAGGGAAGTCCTGCCTGCTGCATCAGTTCACAGAGAAGAAATTCATGGCGGACCGTCCGCAC
ACTATCGGCGTGGAGTTCGGCACCAGGATCATGGAGGTGAGCGGACAGAAGATCAAGCTGCAGATCTGGG
ACACGGCGGGTCAGGAGCGCTTCAGAGCCGTCACACGCAGCTACTATAGAGGAGCCGCTGGAGCACTGAT
GGTCTACGACATCACCAGGAGAAGCACATACAACCACCTCAGCAGCTGGCTGACGGACGCCAGAAACCTC
ACCAACCCCAACACTGTCATCATACTGATAGGAAATAAAGCCGATCTGGAGGCGCAGCGGGACGTGACGT
ACGAGGAGGCCAAGCAGTTTGCGGAGGAGAACGGTCTGCTGTTCCTGGAGGCCAGCGCTAAAACCGGAGA
GAACGTAGAGGACGCTTTCCTGGAAGCAGCCAAGAAGATCTACCAGAACATTCAGGACGGCAGTCTGGAT
CTGAACGCGGCAGAATCCGGCGTCCAGCACAAACCCTCAGCGCCGCAGGGAGGAAGACTGACGAGTGAAA
CACAGCCGCAGCGGGAGGGGTGTGGCTGCTAATTCATCCAACTTTATTATACATAGTTGATAATTCACTG
GCCGTCGTTTTACGGTACCATCGATGATGATCCAGACATGATAAGATACATTGATGAGTTTGGACAAACC
ACAACTAGAATGCAGTGAAAAAAATGCTTTATTTGTGAAATTTGTGATGCTATTGCTTTATTTGTAACCA
TTATAAGCTGCAATAAACAAGTTAACAACAACAATTGCATTCATTTTATGTTTCAGGTTCAGGGGGAGGT
GTGGGAGGTTTTTTAAAGCAAGTAAAACCTCTACAAATGTGGTATGGCTGATTATGATCCTCTAGATCAG
ATCTGCGAAGATACGGCCACGGGTGCTCTTGATCCTGTGGCTGATTTTGGACTGTGCTGCTCGCAGCTGC
TGATGAATCACATACTTCCTCCATTTTCTTCCACTGATTGACTGTTATAATTTCCCTAATTTCCAGGTCA
AGGTGCTGTGCATTGTGGTAATAGATGTGACATGACGTCACTTCCAAAGGACCAATGAACATGTCTGACC
AATTTCATATAATGTGAAAACGATTTTCATAGGCAGAATAAATAACATTTAAATTAAACTGGGCATCAGC
GCAATTCAATTGGTTTGGTAATAGCAAGGGAAAATAGAATGAAGTGATCTCCAAAAAATAAGTACTTTTT
GACTGTAAATAAAATTGTAAGGAGTAAAAAGTACTTTTTTTTCTAAAAAAATGTAATTAAGTAAAAGTAA
AAGTATTGATTTTTAATTGTACTCAAGTAAAGTAAAAATCCCCAAAAATAATACTTAAGTACAGTAATCA
AGTAAAATTACTCAAGTACTTTACACCTCTGGTTCTTGACCCCCTACCTTCAGCAAGCCCAGCAGATCCA
CTAGTTCTAGAGCGGCCGCCACCGCGGTGGAGCTCCAGCTTTTGTTCCCTTTAGTGAGGGTTAATTGCGC
GCTTGGCGTAATCATGGTCATAGCTGTTTCCTGTGTGAAATTGTTATCCGCTCACAATTCCACACAACAT
ACGAGCCGGAAGCATAAAGTGTAAAGCCTGGGGTGCCTAATGAGTGAGCTAACTCACATTAATTGCGTTG
CGCTCACTGCCCGCTTTCCAGTCGGGAAACCTGTCGTGCCAGCTGCATTAATGAATCGGCCAACGCGCGG
GGAGAGGCGGTTTGCGTATTGGGCGCTCTTCCGCTTCCTCGCTCACTGACTCGCTGCGCTCGGTCGTTCG
GCTGCGGCGAGCGGTATCAGCTCACTCAAAGGCGGTAATACGGTTATCCACAGAATCAGGGGATAACGCA
GGAAAGAACATGTGAGCAAAAGGCCAGCAAAAGGCCAGGAACCGTAAAAAGGCCGCGTTGCTGGCGTTTT
TCCATAGGCTCCGCCCCCCTGACGAGCATCACAAAAATCGACGCTCAAGTCAGAGGTGGCGAAACCCGAC
AGGACTATAAAGATACCAGGCGTTTCCCCCTGGAAGCTCCCTCGTGCGCTCTCCTGTTCCGACCCTGCCG
CTTACCGGATACCTGTCCGCCTTTCTCCCTTCGGGAAGCGTGGCGCTTTCTCATAGCTCACGCTGTAGGT
ATCTCAGTTCGGTGTAGGTCGTTCGCTCCAAGCTGGGCTGTGTGCACGAACCCCCCGTTCAGCCCGACCG
CTGCGCCTTATCCGGTAACTATCGTCTTGAGTCCAACCCGGTAAGACACGACTTATCGCCACTGGCAGCA
GCCACTGGTAACAGGATTAGCAGAGCGAGGTATGTAGGCGGTGCTACAGAGTTCTTGAAGTGGTGGCCTA
ACTACGGCTACACTAGAAGGACAGTATTTGGTATCTGCGCTCTGCTGAAGCCAGTTACCTTCGGAAAAAG
AGTTGGTAGCTCTTGATCCGGCAAACAAACCACCGCTGGTAGCGGTGGTTTTTTTGTTTGCAAGCAGCAG
ATTACGCGCAGAAAAAAAGGATCTCAAGAAGATCCTTTGATCTTTTCTACGGGGTCTGACGCTCAGTGGA
ACGAAAACTCACGTTAAGGGATTTTGGTCATGAGATTATCAAAAAGGATCTTCACCTAGATCCTTTTAAA
TTAAAAATGAAGTTTTAAATCAATCTAAAGTATATATGAGTAAACTTGGTCTGACAGTTACCAATGCTTA
ATCAGTGAGGCACCTATCTCAGCGATCTGTCTATTTCGTTCATCCATAGTTGCCTGACTCCCCGTCGTGT
AGATAACTACGATACGGGAGGGCTTACCATCTGGCCCCAGTGCTGCAATGATACCGCGAGACCCACGCTC
ACCGGCTCCAGATTTATCAGCAATAAACCAGCCAGCCGGAAGGGCCGAGCGCAGAAGTGGTCCTGCAACT
TTATCCGCCTCCATCCAGTCTATTAATTGTTGCCGGGAAGCTAGAGTAAGTAGTTCGCCAGTTAATAGTT
TGCGCAACGTTGTTGCCATTGCTACAGGCATCGTGGTGTCACGCTCGTCGTTTGGTATGGCTTCATTCAG
CTCCGGTTCCCAACGATCAAGGCGAGTTACATGATCCCCCATGTTGTGCAAAAAAGCGGTTAGCTCCTTC
GGTCCTCCGATCGTTGTCAGAAGTAAGTTGGCCGCAGTGTTATCACTCATGGTTATGGCAGCACTGCATA
ATTCTCTTACTGTCATGCCATCCGTAAGATGCTTTTCTGTGACTGGTGAGTACTCAACCAAGTCATTCTG
AGAATAGTGTATGCGGCGACCGAGTTGCTCTTGCCCGGCGTCAATACGGGATAATACCGCGCCACATAGC
AGAACTTTAAAAGTGCTCATCATTGGAAAACGTTCTTCGGGGCGAAAACTCTCAAGGATCTTACCGCTGT
TGAGATCCAGTTCGATGTAACCCACTCGTGCACCCAACTGATCTTCAGCATCTTTTACTTTCACCAGCGT
TTCTGGGTGAGCAAAAACAGGAAGGCAAAATGCCGCAAAAAAGGGAATAAGGGCGACACGGAAATGTTGA
ATACTCATACTCTTCCTTTTTCAATATTATTGAAGCATTTATCAGGGTTATTGTCTCATGAGCGGATACA
TATTTGAATGTATTTAGAAAAATAAACAAATAGGGGTTCCGCGCACATTTCCCCGAAAAGTG
