Features (pLannotate 1.2.2; 21 found; start..end, strand, type, name):
      2..22      +  protein_bind   attB1: mutant version of attB; core recombination site for the Gateway® BP reaction BP Clonase™
     32..727     +  CDS            mKate2: mKate2 is a basic (constitutively fluorescent) red fluorescent protein published in 2009, derived from Entacmaea quadricolor. It is reported to be a rapidly-maturing monomer with moderate acid sensitivity.
    729..753     -  protein_bind   attB2: mutant version of attB; recombination site for the Gateway® BP reaction BP Clonase™
    755..1396    +  CDS            RAB14: RAB14_HUMAN - Experimental evidence at protein level: Swiss-Prot protein existence level 1. Involved in membrane trafficking between the Golgi complex and endosomes during early embryonic development. Regulates the Golgi to endosome transport of FGFR-containing vesicles during early development, a key process for developing basement membrane and epiblast and primitive endoderm lineages during early postimplantation development. May act by modulating the kinesin KIF16B-cargo association to endosomes (By similarity). Regulates, together with its guanine nucleotide exchange factor DENND6A, the sp
   1406..1426    -  protein_bind   attB3: mutant version of attB; core recombination site for the Gateway® BP reaction BP Clonase™
   1430..1450    +  CDS            lacZα (fragment): LacZα fragment of β-galactosidase; lacZ fragment
   1466..1600    -  polyA_signal   SV40 poly(A) signal: SV40 polyadenylation signal
   1623..1706    -  CDS            large T antigen (fragment): large T antigen from SV40 (simian virus 40)
   2272..2312    -  misc_feature   MCS (fragment): pBluescript multiple cloning site
   2325..2343    -  promoter       T3 promoter: promoter for bacteriophage T3 RNA polymerase
   2388..2404    -  protein_bind   lac operator: The lac repressor binds to the lac operator to inhibit transcription in E. coli. This inhibition can be relieved by adding lactose or isopropyl-β-D-thiogalactopyranoside (IPTG). lac repressor encoded by lacI
   2412..2442    -  promoter       lac promoter: promoter for the E. coli lac operon
   2457..2478    -  protein_bind   CAP binding site: CAP binding activates transcription in the presence of cAMP. E. coli catabolite activator protein
   2491..2583    -  CDS            lacI (fragment): lac repressor; lacI; The lac repressor binds to the lac operator to inhibit transcription in E. coli. This inhibition can be relieved by adding lactose or isopropyl-β-D-thiogalactopyranoside (IPTG).
   2766..3354    -  rep_origin     ori: high-copy-number ColE1/pMB1/pBR322/pUC origin of replication
   3525..4385    -  CDS            AmpR: β-lactamase; bla; confers resistance to ampicillin, carbenicillin, and related antibiotics
   4386..4490    -  promoter       AmpR promoter: bla
   4516..4737    -  rep_origin     M13 ori (fragment) (sequence partly withheld): M13 bacteriophage origin of replication; arrow indicates direction of (+) strand synthesis
   4737..5024    +  CDS            tyr (fragment) (sequence partly withheld): TYRO_ORYLA - Also known as tyro. Experimental evidence at transcript level: Swiss-Prot protein existence level 2. This is a copper-containing oxidase that functions in the formation of pigments such as melanins and other polyphenolic compounds. From Oryzias latipes (Japanese rice fish) (Japanese killifish).
   5606..5626    +  protein_bind   attB4: mutant version of attB; core recombination site for the Gateway® BP reaction BP Clonase™
   6527..6543    -  promoter       copia promoter (fragment): strong promoter from the Drosophila transposable element copia (Sinclair et al., 1986)
>Addgene plasmid #109601 | actc1b-mKate2-rab14l | addgene full sequence | sequence record 220546 | Addgene NGS Result
GCAAGTTTGTACAAAAAAGCAGGCTGCCACCATGGTGAGCGAGCTGATTAAGGAGAACATGCACATGAAG
CTGTACATGGAGGGCACCGTGAACAACCACCACTTCAAGTGCACATCCGAGGGCGAAGGCAAGCCCTACG
AGGGCACCCAGACCATGAGAATCAAGGCGGTCGAGGGCGGCCCTCTCCCCTTCGCCTTCGACATCCTGGC
TACCAGCTTCATGTACGGCAGCAAAACCTTCATCAACCACACCCAGGGCATCCCCGACTTCTTTAAGCAG
TCCTTCCCCGAGGGCTTCACATGGGAGAGAGTCACCACATACGAAGACGGGGGCGTGCTGACCGCTACCC
AGGACACCAGCCTCCAGGACGGCTGCCTCATCTACAACGTCAAGATCAGAGGGGTGAACTTCCCATCCAA
CGGCCCTGTGATGCAGAAGAAAACACTCGGCTGGGAGGCCTCCACCGAGACCCTGTACCCCGCTGACGGC
GGCCTGGAAGGCAGAGCCGACATGGCCCTGAAGCTCGTGGGCGGGGGCCACCTGATCTGCAACTTGAAGA
CCACATACAGATCCAAGAAACCCGCTAAGAACCTCAAGATGCCCGGCGTCTACTATGTGGACAGAAGACT
GGAAAGAATCAAGGAGGCCGACAAAGAGACCTACGTCGAGCAGCACGAGGTGGCTGTGGCCAGATACTGC
GACCTCCCTAGCAAACTGGGGCACAGAGACCCAGCTTTCTTGTACAAAGTGGTGGCCACTGCACCTTACA
ACTACTCCTACATCTTCAAGTACATCATCATTGGTGATATGGGTGTAGGGAAGTCCTGCCTGCTGCATCA
GTTCACAGAGAAGAAATTCATGGCGGACCGTCCGCACACTATCGGCGTGGAGTTCGGCACCAGGATCATG
GAGGTGAGCGGACAGAAGATCAAGCTGCAGATCTGGGACACGGCGGGTCAGGAGCGCTTCAGAGCCGTCA
CACGCAGCTACTATAGAGGAGCCGCTGGAGCACTGATGGTCTACGACATCACCAGGAGAAGCACATACAA
CCACCTCAGCAGCTGGCTGACGGACGCCAGAAACCTCACCAACCCCAACACTGTCATCATACTGATAGGA
AATAAAGCCGATCTGGAGGCGCAGCGGGACGTGACGTACGAGGAGGCCAAGCAGTTTGCGGAGGAGAACG
GTCTGCTGTTCCTGGAGGCCAGCGCTAAAACCGGAGAGAACGTAGAGGACGCTTTCCTGGAAGCAGCCAA
GAAGATCTACCAGAACATTCAGGACGGCAGTCTGGATCTGAACGCGGCAGAATCCGGCGTCCAGCACAAA
CCCTCAGCGCCGCAGGGAGGAAGACTGACGAGTGAAACACAGCCGCAGCGGGAGGGGTGTGGCTGCTAAT
TCATCCAACTTTATTATACATAGTTGATAATTCACTGGCCGTCGTTTTACGGTACCATCGATGATGATCC
AGACATGATAAGATACATTGATGAGTTTGGACAAACCACAACTAGAATGCAGTGAAAAAAATGCTTTATT
TGTGAAATTTGTGATGCTATTGCTTTATTTGTAACCATTATAAGCTGCAATAAACAAGTTAACAACAACA
ATTGCATTCATTTTATGTTTCAGGTTCAGGGGGAGGTGTGGGAGGTTTTTTAAAGCAAGTAAAACCTCTA
CAAATGTGGTATGGCTGATTATGATCCTCTAGATCAGATCTGCGAAGATACGGCCACGGGTGCTCTTGAT
CCTGTGGCTGATTTTGGACTGTGCTGCTCGCAGCTGCTGATGAATCACATACTTCCTCCATTTTCTTCCA
CTGATTGACTGTTATAATTTCCCTAATTTCCAGGTCAAGGTGCTGTGCATTGTGGTAATAGATGTGACAT
GACGTCACTTCCAAAGGACCAATGAACATGTCTGACCAATTTCATATAATGTGAAAACGATTTTCATAGG
CAGAATAAATAACATTTAAATTAAACTGGGCATCAGCGCAATTCAATTGGTTTGGTAATAGCAAGGGAAA
ATAGAATGAAGTGATCTCCAAAAAATAAGTACTTTTTGACTGTAAATAAAATTGTAAGGAGTAAAAAGTA
CTTTTTTTTCTAAAAAAATGTAATTAAGTAAAAGTAAAAGTATTGATTTTTAATTGTACTCAAGTAAAGT
AAAAATCCCCAAAAATAATACTTAAGTACAGTAATCAAGTAAAATTACTCAAGTACTTTACACCTCTGGT
TCTTGACCCCCTACCTTCAGCAAGCCCAGCAGATCCACTAGTTCTAGAGCGGCCGCCACCGCGGTGGAGC
TCCAGCTTTTGTTCCCTTTAGTGAGGGTTAATTGCGCGCTTGGCGTAATCATGGTCATAGCTGTTTCCTG
TGTGAAATTGTTATCCGCTCACAATTCCACACAACATACGAGCCGGAAGCATAAAGTGTAAAGCCTGGGG
TGCCTAATGAGTGAGCTAACTCACATTAATTGCGTTGCGCTCACTGCCCGCTTTCCAGTCGGGAAACCTG
TCGTGCCAGCTGCATTAATGAATCGGCCAACGCGCGGGGAGAGGCGGTTTGCGTATTGGGCGCTCTTCCG
CTTCCTCGCTCACTGACTCGCTGCGCTCGGTCGTTCGGCTGCGGCGAGCGGTATCAGCTCACTCAAAGGC
GGTAATACGGTTATCCACAGAATCAGGGGATAACGCAGGAAAGAACATGTGAGCAAAAGGCCAGCAAAAG
GCCAGGAACCGTAAAAAGGCCGCGTTGCTGGCGTTTTTCCATAGGCTCCGCCCCCCTGACGAGCATCACA
AAAATCGACGCTCAAGTCAGAGGTGGCGAAACCCGACAGGACTATAAAGATACCAGGCGTTTCCCCCTGG
AAGCTCCCTCGTGCGCTCTCCTGTTCCGACCCTGCCGCTTACCGGATACCTGTCCGCCTTTCTCCCTTCG
GGAAGCGTGGCGCTTTCTCATAGCTCACGCTGTAGGTATCTCAGTTCGGTGTAGGTCGTTCGCTCCAAGC
TGGGCTGTGTGCACGAACCCCCCGTTCAGCCCGACCGCTGCGCCTTATCCGGTAACTATCGTCTTGAGTC
CAACCCGGTAAGACACGACTTATCGCCACTGGCAGCAGCCACTGGTAACAGGATTAGCAGAGCGAGGTAT
GTAGGCGGTGCTACAGAGTTCTTGAAGTGGTGGCCTAACTACGGCTACACTAGAAGAACAGTATTTGGTA
TCTGCGCTCTGCTGAAGCCAGTTACCTTCGGAAAAAGAGTTGGTAGCTCTTGATCCGGCAAACAAACCAC
CGCTGGTAGCGGTGGTTTTTTTGTTTGCAAGCAGCAGATTACGCGCAGAAAAAAAGGATCTCAAGAAGAT
CCTTTGATCTTTTCTACGGGGTCTGACGCTCAGTGGAACGAAAACTCACGTTAAGGCATTTTGGTCATGA
GATTATCAAAAAGGATCTTCACCTAGATCCTTTTAAATTAAAAATGAAGTTTTAAATCAATCTAAAGTAT
ATATGAGTAAACTTGGTCTGACAGTTACCAATGCTTAATCAGTGAGGCACCTATCTCAGCGATCTGTCTA
TTTCGTTCATCCATAGTTGCCTGACTCCCCGTCGTGTAGATAACTACGATACGGGAGGGCTTACCATCTG
GCCCCAGTGCTGCAATGATACCGCGAGACCCACGCTCACCGGCTCCAGATTTATCAGCAATAAACCAGCC
AGCCGGAAGGGCCGAGCGCAGAAGTGGTCCTGCAACTTTATCCGCCTCCATCCAGTCTATTAATTGTTGC
CGGGAAGCTAGAGTAAGTAGTTCGCCAGTTAATAGTTTGCGCAACGTTGTTGCCATTGCTACAGGCATCG
TGGTGTCACGCTCGTCGTTTGGTATGGCTTCATTCAGCTCCGGTTCCCAACGATCAAGGCGAGTTACATG
ATCCCCCATGTTGTGCAAAAAAGCGGTTAGCTCCTTCGGTCCTCCGATCGTTGTCAGAAGTAAGTTGGCC
GCAGTGTTATCACTCATGGTTATGGCAGCACTGCATAATTCTCTTACTGTCATGCCATCCGTAAGATGCT
TTTCTGTGACTGGTGAGTACTCAACCAAGTCATTCTGAGAATAGTGTATGCGGCGACCGAGTTGCTCTTG
CCCGGCGTCAATACGGGATAATACCGCGCCACATAGCAGAACTTTAAAAGTGCTCATCATTGGAAAACGT
TCTTCGGGGCGAAAACTCTCAAGGATCTTACCGCTGTTGAGATCCAGTTCGATGTAACCCACTCGTGCAC
CCAACTGATCTTCAGCATCTTTTACTTTCACCAGCGTTTCTGGGTGAGCAAAAACAGGAAGGCAAAATGC
CGCAAAAAAGGGAATAAGGGCGACACGGAAATGTTGAATACTCATACTCTTCCTTTTTCAATATTATTGA
AGCATTTATCAGGGTTATTGTCTCATGAGCGGATACATATTTGAATGTATTTAGAAAAATAAACAAATAG
GGGTTCCGCGCACATTTCCCCGAAAAGTGCCACCTAAATTGTAAGCGTTAATATTTTGTTAAAATTCGCG
TTAAATTTTTGTTAAATCAGCTCATTTTTTAACCAATAGGCCGAAATCGGCAAAATCCCTTATAAATCAA
AAGAATAGACCGAGATAGGGT
[37 nt withheld, positions 4642-4678]
AAAGAACGTGGACTCCAACGTCAAAGG
[32 nt withheld, positions 4706-4737]
GCTGGCTAAGAACTCATCAGCCTCCCCGGTCCATCTACCCACGTACCAATGCACCAATTGGCCACAATGA
CGGCTACTACATGGTGCCATTCCTTCCTCTTTATAGGAATGGAGACTACCTCCTGTCCAACAATGCTCTT
GGATACGAGTACGCCTACCTGTTGGACCCAGGTCATTGCACAACACCAGAAATGCCCTCTGATCTGCAAA
AGACGTGAATATCTGTTCAGACACCCATATCCACTCTGTTCCACACAGGTCAGAGGTTTGTCCAGGAGTT
CTTGACAGAGGTGTAAAAAGTACTCAAAAATTTTACTCAAGTGAAAGTACAAGTACTTAGGGAAAATTTT
ACTCAATTAAAAGTAAAAGTATCTGGCTAGAATCTTACTTGAGTAAAAGTAAAAAAGTACTCCATTAAAA
TTGTACTTGAGTATTAAGGAAGTAAAAGTAAAAGCAAGAAAGAAAACTAGAGATTCTTGTTTAAGCTTTT
AATCTCAAAAAACATTAAATGAAATGCATACAAGGTTTTATCCTGCTTTAGAACTGTTTGTATTTAATTA
TCAAACTATAAGACAGACAATCTAATGCCAGTACACGCTACTCAAAGTTGTAAAACCTCAGATTTAACTT
CAGTAGAAGCTGATTCTCAAAATTGTTAGTGTCAAGCCTAGCTCTTTTGGGGCTGAAAAGCAATCCTGCA
GTGCTGAAAAGCCTCTCACAGGCAGCCGATGCGGGAAGAGGTGTATTAGTCTTGATAGAGAGGCTGCAAA
TAGCAGGAAACGTGAGCAGAGACTCCCTGGTGTCTGAAACACAGGCCAGATGGGCCCTCGAGCAGGAAAC
AGCTATGACCATGATTACGCCAAGCTATCAACTTTGTATAGAAAAGTTGGCACGCGCAGATTCCGTGTGG
GCCTGGTAATATCTTACCATTTTAAGCTATTTTAAGATTAGGGAAAAAAATTAAATAAAACTACTTTAAA
ATTACTTTCCTTAAAAAGCAACATATTTATTTAGTTTTTGTTTAACTGGCTCAAGATTGTAATATTTTAC
TTTTACATGTTTTTTTAAGTACCTAAATGTGTTCAAAAGTAAAGTATGTTATTGTTTTTTTTTTTTAATG
TTAGCTAAGCTTTAAATTGTAATATATTACTTTTAAAAGTGACTTTTTAAAAATGTAAATAAAAAAGTAA
CTATAAATGTGTAATGCATGTTATTTCTGTGGGTTTTTAATTTTCATCTCAACTGGGCTTACAATTTTAA
CATAATAAAAATCAAATCAAATCAAATCAGGCCCTTATTTGTCACATACACTCTTGTATACTGAAATAAA
CTAAATGTTGAGAAAAATTTAAATACACCAAAATAACGCATACCTTTTTTGTAATTACCTAAGTAAAACA
TTTAGTTCCTTTTTTAAGTGACTCAAGATTGTAATCTATTAATTGTAAAAGATAAAACTAGTGATCAATC
TGACGTGCTTCTATGCAGCCTGTGAGATTAATTGTGATGTTTAATTATTAAACAATTTAAATGGATCAAA
CATTTCACATGTGCTTATTGTGTCCAACAAAACCAGCAGAAGCACTTAAAAATATTGCATGACAACATGA
GTTTTTAATGTAAATTATATATACTTCCTAAACGAAGTTAATCATATTTCTAAAATAATAATGTCATTGA
AATATTTAAATAAATGATAAGCTTTAGTTGATTCAACATAAAATTGAAAGCAATAAGGACTTTTTTTTTT
TACAGCGGTGAAGCAAAAGCATGTAATAATCATATAATATAATAAATAAATAAATAAATAATGGCTCTTG
GTGCAAATATGAACACTTTAAATAAATATAGAATAAATATGATCAATAAGTCATAACGATGTGTTTTATG
TTGATTATAATTTAAACATGTTTCTAACGCAAGTTTTAAAAACTGTTTTAAAGTATTATTTTAAGTTATA
AGATCAATTTGACTCAACATTTTGTAGTGAAAATATGTTGTGTAAAATTAATATAATATACACTATAAAA
ATGCAGGGTTCCACACAATACATTAATGTTGTCCCAACACAAATCGATTAAGTTAACAAATATATGTGGA
TTGAACATAAAAAATTAAGTTGTCCCAATGAAATCTCAAGAATTGTGTTGTTTCAGCTCATTTTAAATAA
GTAGTTTTAACAAGTAAAAAATAACATATTTTTGAGTGTGTATATATATATATTACAAAATATAATAATA
TAAAATGTAAAAGATATAAACCATGCTACATATATTTAAGAGCTATTTTGCACATTACTTTTTTGCAAGC
CATTTTAGTGTTTTTTTTACAAATATATATTAGCTAAATATACAATATCTTAAATATACAATTAATCAGA
CATGCAATTAATGCATTTAACCTACATAAAAATACATGATCAACATATGTTTTATGCTGATTACAACTAA
ATCAAACGTAATGAAATTAATTTATAAAAGCGATTTAAATATGTCAATATTTTAAGTTAAAATCACTTGA
AACCTACTATAAATGAACTTAAATTAAAAAAATCTCCTTTAATTCCAATGCAACAGTGTTGTTTTTTCAG
CTGAGGACCCCCGGTGCAGATGGTTGGCCCCCGGCCCGCTATTCTAAGGAAGCCTTTCTTAATTTTAGGG
CGGCGCTGCATGCGCTCAGATCAGATTCACGGGTGGAGAGGGTTATTTTCTCTTTTTTATTTTTTCTTGC
CTGCTCATATTTGGGCCTGTGTGAACCCCAGGCTCCGCCTCGGCCCCCAGGAGCCGCTCTTATTTAAAGG
GGATCCTCGCCTTCAGTCTTCGTCCCAGTGGAAGCATCAGTCTTGTGATAACAACTTGGTGAGTCCTACA
GACCAGCGCTCGACTCTAGGCTTTAAATGCATTGATTTCTCTGGATTAGCTACCGGGAGAGTTTTAACTT
TGCTTATTAGTCTTGTGCTCGAACTGCTAGGTTTAAAGAGTGTTTTCTCTAATGCATGCATGAAGCGACA
GCTGAAAACCAGAAATAGAGCGTTTGTCCTCCTGTTAAACTCTAGCCTTTCTTTGGCATTTGTCAGTCCG
AGTCTTCAGCTGCCGGCAGGAGATTGGGTTTCAGTAACACTTGCTGAGCACAAACTACACGTGCTTTCTT
CAGATTTAATTCATTATTAATCATTCTAGATTTAAATGATGTTCTTACTCATTGCTGATTATTTTAGCCT
TGCGGAGCAGATTAAATGAGCACGTGTTTCATTAAGATTGATTTAAATATAATTAATATTTCACCACTGT
AGTTTTAAAATTGCCTTCTAAGTCATGGTTGATTTTTAATAGGTATCGGCTCTAATTAGATTACTATTTT
GGTTTTTAAATGTTATTTCTATTTCATTTGTAGGCTCGTTTTTAATGTGATTTTATTAGATTCTAGTTTT
AAAATCATCTCTTAGCCTTAATGAGCAGACTGAATGAACATGTTTCATTAAGATTAACTTCATTATAATG
AATTATTTAATCATTCTAGTGGGTTATAAATCAGCTCTATTTAAATTAATTGTCGTGTTTATTTCTATTT
AATTTTTGATTATTTTTTCAGGGTCGTTTTTATGTGATTTTTTCCCGTTTCTAATTTTAAACTAATTGTT
TGATTTTTATATGATTCGACTCTTTTTAAATGAATTGTTTTGCTTTTTTTATTGAGCATATATATATTAT
ACAATTTCAATCAACAATTGTTGTGCTTTTTAAATGTTGTTTCTATTTCATTTCTAGGGTCGATTTTATT
CGATTCTAGTTTTAAAATCGTGATTTTTAACTTCTAACCTTACTGAGCAGACTGAATGAACATGTTTCAT
CAAGATTAACTTCATTATAGTTAATTATTGAATCGTGCTAGTGGTTTATAAATCAGCTCTATTTAAATTA
ATCATCATCATTATTTCTATTTAATTTTTATTATTTCTTTAGGATTATTTTTATGTGATTTTTTTCACGT
TCTAGTTTTAAACTCAATGCTCATTACTGCTCACCCTTGCTGAGCAGTCTTTCGTTAAGATTAAATTAAT
TAATAACCATTCTAGTTTTAAAACAGTGTCTTAAGGCATAGCTGATATTTTACAAGTTTACTATTTAATA
TATCTCCTTTCTTTTTTTAGGGTCGATTTCATCTGATTTGATTAATTTTTATTATCTTCACTAAGCTTTT
TGTTCTAGGTTTTATTCTCAGTATTATTACTGTTATATTTGAACTGAATTTCTCCTCATAGTTTATTCAT
TTTATTTATTTATTTTTTGTTTATTCGCTATTTTGTATTTTAGTTTTTAATTAGAAATTTTATTAGAATC
GTTTTGAACTAGTTTTTATGCACTCTAACATTAATATTAAATCATAACTATTATTTTTATTATAATTTAT
TTGTGTTTATCTTTTTGTGTAGCTTTCATGTGTTTTTATTTTAGTTTTATTATGTTTGCATTGAATTTTT
TGGACTAGTTTATATAACGATATACAGAAAAGCCATGACAACAAATGTTTTTATAATACCTATTAAGTAT
AAGCTAATCAGATTTCCACTATTCTGTTCAAAGTTAACATTATTAGCCATTCTGATGGATCATTTGACAT
TTGTCATATGTCTTTATGAACACTGCTCTTTCAGATGCCACTTTTAAAGCTGTTTTTTACAGTAAATGAA
CGTTTATTATTATGACATTATTTCCTAAGGCCTCTAGAGTACAGCAGGATGTGGCGTGTGCATTACCGTG
TAATTATGCTGACTGTAAATGTGCATTTATAGACTGTCAGCATGTCTGACTGTGCGCTGTTGTGATTGGT
CCTGCACAGACCAAG
